>Addgene plasmid #146427 | pAc5.1B-lambdaN-HA-DmGW182-9xmut_G | depositor full sequence | sequence record 288872 | Full Sequence
CTTCAAGGAATTAATTCTATATTCTAAAAACACAAATGATACTTCTAAAAAAAATCATGAATGGCATCAA
CTCTGAATCAAATCTTTGCAGATGCACCTACTTCTCATTTCCACTGTCACATCATTTTTCCAGATCTCGC
TGCCTGTTATGTGGCCCACAAACCAAGACACGTTTTATGGCCATTAAAGCTGGCTGATCGTCGCCAAACA
CCAAATACATATCAATATGTACATTCGAGAAAGAAGCGATCAAAGAAGCGTCTTCGGGCGAGTAGGAGAA
TGCGGAGGAGAAGGAGAACGAGCTGATCTAGTATCTCTCCACAATCCAATGCCAACTGACCAACTGGCCA
TATTCGGAGCAATTTGAAGCCAATTTCCATCGCCTGGCGATCGCTCCATTCTTGGCTATATGTTTTTCAC
CGTTCCCGGGGCCATTTTCAAAGACTCGTCGGTAAGATAAGATTGTGTCACTCGCTGTCTCTCTTCATTT
GTCGAAGAATGCTGAGGAATTTCGCGATGACGTCGGCGAGTATTTTGAAGAATGAGAATAATTTGTATTT
ATACGAAAATCAGTTAGTGGAATTTTCTACAAAAACATGTTATCTATAGATAATTTTGTTGCAAAATATG
TTGACTATGACAAAGATTGTATGTATATACCTTTAATGTATTCTCATTTTCTTATGTATTTATAATGGCA
ATGATGATACTGATGATATTTTAAGATGATGCCAGACCACAGGCTGATTTCTGCGTCTTTTGCCGAACGC
AGTGCATGTGCGGTTGTTGTTTTTTGGAATAGTTTCAATTTTCGGACTGTCCGCTTTGATTTCAGTTTCT
TGGCTTATTCAAAAAGCAAAGTAAAGCCAAAAAAGCGAGATGGCAATACCAAATGCGGCAAAACGGTAGT
GGAAGGAAAGGGGTGCGGGGCAGCGGAAGGAAGGGTGGGGCGGGGCGTGGCGGGGTCTGTGGCTGGGCGC
GACGTCACCGACGTTGGAGCCACTCCTTTGACCATGTGTGCGTGTGTGTATTATTCGTGTCTCGCCACTC
GCCGGTTGTTTTTTTCTTTTTATCTCGCTCTCTCTAGCGCCATCTCGTACGCATGCTCAACGCACCGCAT
GTTGCCGTGTCCTTTATGCGTCATTTTGGCTCGAAATAGGCAATTATTTAAACAAAGATTAGTCAACGAA
AACGCTAAAATAAATAAGTCTACAATATGGTTACTTATTGCCATGTGTGTGCAGCCAACGATAGCAACAA
AAGCAACAACACAGTGGCTTTCCCTCTTTCACTTTTTGTTTGCAAGCGCGTGCGAGCAAGACGGCACGAC
CGGCAAACGCAATTACGCTGACAAAGAGCAGACGAAGTTTTGGCCGAAAAACATCAAGGCGCCTGATACG
AATGCATTTGCAATAACAATTGCGATATTTAATATTGTTTATGAAGCTGTTTGACTTCAAAACACACAAA
AAAAAAAATAAAACAAATTATTTGAAAGAGAATTAGGAATCGGACAGCTTATCGTTACGGGCTAACAGCA
CACCGAGACGAAATAGCTTACCTGACGTCACAGCCTCTGGAAGAACTGCCGCCAAGCAGAGAGAGAGAGA
AAAAGAGGGAGAGCAGCTTAGACCGCATGTGCTTGTGTGTGAGGCGTCTCTCTCTTCGTCTCCTGTTTGC
GCAAACGCATAGACTGCACTGAGAAAATCGATTACCTATTTTTTATGAATGAATATTTGCACTATTACTA
TTCAAAACTATTAAGATAGCAATCACATTCAATAGCCAAATACTATACCACCTGAGCGATGCAACGAAAT
GATCAATTTGAGCAAAAATGCTGCATATTTAGGACGGCATCATTATAGAAATGCTTCTTGCTGTGTACTT
TTCTCTCGTCTGGCAGCTGTTTCGCCGTTATTGTTAAAACCGGCTTAAGTTAGGTGTGTTTTCTACGACT
AGTGATGCCCCTACTAGAAGATGTGTGTTGCACAAATGTCCCTGAATAACCAATTTGAAGTGCAGATAGC
AGTAAACGTAAGCTAATATGAATATTATTTAACTGTAATGTTTTAATATCGCTGGACATTACTAATAAAC
CCACTATAAACACATGTACATATGTATGTTTTGGCATACAATGAGTAGTTGGGGAAAAAATGTGTAAAAG
CACCGTGACCATCACAGCATAAAGATAACCAGCTGAAGTATCGAATATGAGTAACCCCCAAATTGAATCA
CATGCCGCAACTGATAGGACCCATGGAAGTACACTCTTCATGGCGATATACAAGACACACACAAGCACGA
ACACCCAGTTGCGGAGGAAATTCTCCGTAAATGAAAACCCAATCGGCGAACAATTCATACCCATATATGG
TAAAAGTTTTGAACGCGACTTGAGAGCGGAGAGCATTGCGGCTGATAAGGTTTTAGCGCTAAGCGGGCTT
TATAAAACGGGCTGCGGGACCAGTTTTCATATCACTACCGTTTGAGTTCTTGTGCTGTGTGGATACTCCT
CCCGACACAAAGCCGCTCCATCAGCCAGCAGTCGTCTAATCCAGAGACCCCGGATCGGGGTACCCAACAT
GGACGCACAAACACGACGACGTGAGCGTCGCGCTGAGAAACAAGCTCAATGGAAAGCTGCAAACGGTGGA
TCTCCTCCAAGCTTGATGGCTTACCCATACGATGTTCCAGATTACGCTATGCGTGAAGCCCTTTTTTCCC
AAGATGCCGCGGCCTGTCAGCATGTTAACCAGGATACTAATTGGGAAGTTCCCAGTTCGCCAGAACCAGC
CAATAAGGATGCACCCGGTCCACCAATGTGGAAGCCAAGCATTAACAATGGTACTGATCTTTGGGAGTCC
AATTTGAGAAACGGAGGTCAGCCGGCCGCACAGCAAGTTCCAAAGCCGTCGGCGGCTCATACACCATCCT
CTAACTTAGGTGGAACAGCAGCTGAGGACGACGATGGCGCCGATAGTAGTAGTGTGTGGACTGGAGGAGC
TGTTAGCAACGCGGGATCCGGAGCTGCAGTGGGAGTAAACCAAGCCGGAGTTAATGTCGGTCCAGGCGGT
GTTGTTTCGTCTGGCGGACCTCAGGCGGCACAAGGTGTCGTTGGCGTCGGACTTGGATCAACTGGAGGTA
ACGGGTCAAGCAATATAACTGGATCGTCTGGAGTCGCAACAGGTAGTAGCGGAAACTCCAGCAACGCTGG
TAACGCTGCGGCAGACCCTCGTGAAATACGCCCTTTGGGAGTTGGTGGCTCCATGGATATTCGAAATGTT
GAACATCGCGGCGGTAACGGTTCTGGAGCAACTTCGAGCGATCCACGAGACATTCGCATGATCGATCCGC
GTGACCCTATTCGAGGAGATCCCCGTGGAATATCTGGTCGTCTTAATGGGACCTCTGAAATGGCCGCTCA
TCATCCACAAATGTCCCATAACCAGTTGCAAGGTATCAACAAAATGGTTGGTCAAAGTGTAGCAACTGCC
AGCACCAGTGTCGGAACATCTGGCTCGGGCATCGGTCCTGGAGGTCCCGGTCCTAGTACAGTATCAGGCA
ATATCCCAACACAGGCGGCGCCTGCTCAACCGGTAAGCGTTGGTGTAAGTGGTCCCAAAGACATGTCAAA
ACAGATAAGTGCAGCGGAGGAACCATCACCACCGCCTCAGCGTCGCAGTATTCCTAACTACGATGATGGT
ACATCGTTGGCGGCTCAGCAAACTCGTGTTCCCGCTGCAAGCGGTCACTGGAAAGACATGACTGATTCGA
TAGGTCGTAGTAGTCATCTCATGCGTGGCCAAAGCCAAACGGGAGGTATAGGAATAGCCGGCGTTGGAAA
TAGCAATGTTCCAGTGGGAGCCAATCCAAGTAATCCTATAAGCAGTGTAGTTGGACCTCAAGCCCGGATT
CCATCTGTGGGCGGCGTACAACACAAACCAGACGGCGGCGCTATGTGGGTGCATTCCGGCAATGTAGGTG
GCAGAAATAATGTTGCTGCTGTTACTACTTGGGGAGATGACACTCATAGCGTTAATGTCGGCGCTCCCAG
CAGTGGCAGTGTATCCAGCAACAATTGGGTTGATGACAAGTCCAACTCAACCTTGGCACAAAACTCTTGG
AGCGACCCGGCCCCTGTTGGAGTTAGTTGGGGCAATAAGCAAAGCAAACCGCCAAGCAATAGTGCTTCAT
CAGGTTGGAGCACTGCTGCGGGCGTGGTGGATGGGGTTGATCTAGGATCTGAGTGGAACACGCACGGGGG
GATTATTGGAAAATCTCAGCAACAACAAAAACTAGCGGGACTTAACGTGGGAATGGTGAACGTAATTAAC
GCGGAGATCATTAAGCAAAGCAAGCAATACAGGATCCTTGTCGAGAACGGCTTTAAAAAGGAAGATGTAG
AGCGGGCATTAGTGATTGCTAATATGAACATCGAAGAGGCAGCCGATATGCTCCGTGCCAACTCATCCCT
ATCAATGGATGGTTGGCGTCGACATGATGAGTCCCTTGGATCTTATGCCGACCACAATAGTTCAACAAGC
AGCGGTGGATTTGCTGGTCGTTACCCGGTCAACAGTGGACAACCTTCAATGTCCTTTCCTCATAATAACC
TTATGAATAACATGGGAGGTACCGCTGTTACTGGAGGTAACAACAATACAAACATGACAGCTTTACAGGT
GCAAAAGTATTTAAATCAAGGGCAACATGGTGTCGCTGTTGGACCGCAAGCCGTTGGTAATTCTTCAGCA
GTATCTGTCGGATTTGGTCAGAACACGTCTAACGCAGCAGTGGCAGGAGCAGCCTCTGTAAATATAGCAG
CAAATACAAACAACCAACCGTCTGGTCAGCAAATTCGCATGCTAGGCCAGCAAATTCAGTTGGCCATTCA
TAGTGGTTTCATATCTAGTCAGATATTGACTCAACCGCTAACTCAAACAACCCTTAACCTTTTAAACCAA
CTTCTTAGCAATATTAAGCATCTCCAGGCTGCGCAGCAATCCCTTACCCGCGGGGGAAATGTCAATCCAA
TGGCAGTGAATGTGGCTATATCTAAATACAAGCAGCAAATCCAGAATTTACAGAACCAGATAAATGCACA
ACAGGCTGTGTATGTAAAACAGCAAAATATGCAACCAACTTCACAACAACAACAGCCCCAACAACAGCAA
CTTCCTTCTGTTCATCTAAGTAACTCAGGCAACGACTATTTAAGAGGTCACGATGCAATAAATAATTTGC
AAAGCAACTTTTCTGAGCTCAATATTAATAAGCCAAGTGGATATCAAGGAGCGTCCAATCAACAATCCCG
ATTAAATCAGTGGAAGCTTCCAGTATTAGATAAGGAGATCAACTCTGACAGTACGGAATTTTCTCGTGCC
CCAGGTGCAACGAAACAAAATTTGACGGCCAACACAAGCAACATAAACTCTTTGGGTCTTCAAAACGATA
GTACATGGTCAACTGGACGCAGTATTGGTGACGGTTGGCCTGATCCCTCATCTGATAACGAGAATAAAGA
CTGGTCTGTTGCTCAGCCAACTTCAGCAGCAACTGCTTACACTGATCTGGTCCAAGAGTTTGAGCCAGGC
AAGCCATGGAAGGGTTCACAGATCAAAAGCATAGAAGATGATCCCAGCATTACACCAGGAAGCGTTGCTA
GATCTCCATTGTCTATTAATTCGACGCCAAAAGATGCTGACATATTTGCCAATACCGGTAAAAATTCACC
GACTGATTTACCGCCACTAAGTTTATCGTCGTCTACATGGAGTTTTAATCCAAACCAAAATTATCCGAGT
CACAGTTGGTCTGACAATAGTCAACAATGTACCGCCACTTCGGAGCTTTGGACAAGCCCGCTAAATAAAT
CATCGTCTCGAGGTCCCCCGCCAGGATTGACTGCCAATTCAAATAAATCTGCAAATAGTAATGCGTCAAC
GCCAACAACTATTACCGGAGGTGCGAATGGATGGTTACAGCCTCGAAGTGGCGGTGTTCAAACCACAAAC
ACTAATTGGACAGGTGGTAACACCACTTGGGGCTCCAGTTGGTTGCTTTTGAAAAATCTAACAGCACAGA
TTGATGGTCCTACTTTGCGTACACTGTGTATGCAGCATGGGCCCCTTGTCAGCTTTCACCCGTATTTGAA
CCAAGGAATTGCCTTATGTAAATATACTACTCGTGAGGAGGCGAACAAGGCGCAAATGGCGTTAAACAAC
TGTGTCCTCGCCAACACCACAATATTTGCTGAATCTCCCAGCGAGAACGAGGTGCAAAGCATTATGCAGC
ACTTACCACAAACTCCTTCCTCTACAAGCTCTAGTGGAACTAGTGGTGGCAACGTCGGAGGCGTCGGCAC
TTCAGCCAATAATGCAAACAGTGGTTCTGCAGCTTGTCTGTCCGGAAACAATAGCGGCAACGGAAACGGC
AGCGCGAGCGGCGCCGGCAGCGGCAACAATGGCAACAGTAGCTGCAACAACAGTGCCGCCGGGGGGGGCA
GCAGCAGCAACAACACGATTACCACTGTAGCAAATTCGAATCTTGTTGGTTCTAGTGGCTCTGTCTCAAA
TTCCTCTGGCGTTACTGCTAACTCTAGTACTGTTTCTGTAGTTAGTTGTACAGCGAGTGGGAATTCCATA
AATGGGGCAGGTACTGCAAACAGTTCTGGTTCAAAGAGTAGTGCAAACAATTTAGCTAGCGGCCAGTCTA
GCGCTTCTAACTTAACTAATAGCACCAATTCAACATGGCGACAAACTAGCCAAAACCAAGCTCTTCAAAG
TCAAAGCAGGCCATCAGGCAGAGAAGCTGACTTTGATTATATATCTCTCGTTTATTCCATTGTTGATGAT
TAAGCGGCCGCTCGAGTCTAGAGGGCCCGCGGTTCGAAGGTAAGCCTATCCCTAACCCTCTCCTCGGTCT
CGATTCTACGCGTACCGGTCATCATCACCATCACCATTGAGTTTAAACCCGCTGATCAGCCTCGACTGTG
CCTTCTAAGGCCTGAGCTCGCTGATCAGCCTCGATCGAGGATCCAGACATGATAAGATACATTGATGAGT
TTGGACAAACCACAACTAGAATGCAGTGAAAAAAATGCTTTATTTGTGAAATTTGTGATGCTATTGCTTT
ATTTGTAACCATTATAAGCTGCAATAAACAAGTTAACAACAACAATTGCATTCATTTTATGTTTCAGGTT
CAGGGGGAGGTGTGGGAGGTTTTTTAAAGCAAGTAAAACCTCTACAAATGTGGTATGGCTGATTATGATC
AGTCGACCGATGCCCTTGAGAGCCTTCAACCCAGTCAGCTCCTTCCGGTGGGCGCGGGGCATGACTATCG
TCGCCGCACTTATGACTGTCTTCTTTATCATGCAACTCGTAGGACAGGTGCCGGCAGCGCTCTGGGTCAT
TTTCGGCGAGGACCGCTTTCGCTGGAGCGCGACGATGATCGGCCTGTCGCTTGCGGTATTCGGAATCTTG
CACGCCCTCGCTCAAGCCTTCGTCACTGGTCCCGCCACCAAACGTTTCGGCGAGAAGCAGGCCATTATCG
CCGGCATGGCGGCCGACGCGCTGGGCTACGTCTTGCTGGCGTTCGCGACGCGAGGCTGGATGGCCTTCCC
CATTATGATTCTTCTCGCTTCCGGCGGCATCGGGATGCCCGCGTTGCAGGCCATGCTGTCCAGGCAGGTA
GATGACGACCATCAGGGACAGCTTCAAGGATCGCTCGCGGCTCTTACCAGCCAGCAAAAGGCCAGGAACC
GTAAAAAGGCCGCGTTGCTGGCGTTTTTCCATAGGCTCCGCCCCCCTGACGAGCATCACAAAAATCGACG
CTCAAGTCAGAGGTGGCGAAACCCGACAGGACTATAAAGATACCAGGCGTTTCCCCCTGGAAGCTCCCTC
GTGCGCTCTCCTGTTCCGACCCTGCCGCTTACCGGATACCTGTCCGCCTTTCTCCCTTCGGGAAGCGTGG
CGCTTTCTCAATGCTCACGCTGTAGGTATCTCAGTTCGGTGTAGGTCGTTCGCTCCAAGCTGGGCTGTGT
GCACGAACCCCCCGTTCAGCCCGACCGCTGCGCCTTATCCGGTAACTATCGTCTTGAGTCCAACCCGGTA
AGACACGACTTATCGCCACTGGCAGCAGCCACTGGTAACAGGATTAGCAGAGCGAGGTATGTAGGCGGTG
CTACAGAGTTCTTGAAGTGGTGGCCTAACTACGGCTACACTAGAAGGACAGTATTTGGTATCTGCGCTCT
GCTGAAGCCAGTTACCTTCGGAAAAAGAGTTGGTAGCTCTTGATCCGGCAAACAAACCACCGCTGGTAGC
GGTGGTTTTTTTGTTTGCAAGCAGCAGATTACGCGCAGAAAAAAAGGATCTCAAGAAGATCCTTTGATCT
TTTCTACGGGGTCTGACGCTCAGTGGAACGAAAACTCACGTTAAGGGATTTTGGTCATGAGATTATCAAA
AAGGATCTTCACCTAGATCCTTTTAAATTAAAAATGAAGTTTTAAATCAATCTAAAGTATATATGAGTAA
ACTTGGTCTGACAGTTACCAATGCTTAATCAGTGAGGCACCTATCTCAGCGATCTGTCTATTTCGTTCAT
CCATAGTTGCCTGACTCCCCGTCGTGTAGATAACTACGATACGGGAGGGCTTACCATCTGGCCCCAGTGC
TGCAATGATACCGCGAGACCCACGCTCACCGGCTCCAGATTTATCAGCAATAAACCAGCCAGCCGGAAGG
GCCGAGCGCAGAAGTGGTCCTGCAACTTTATCCGCCTCCATCCAGTCTATTAATTGTTGCCGGGAAGCTA
GAGTAAGTAGTTCGCCAGTTAATAGTTTGCGCAACGTTGTTGCCATTGCTGCAGGCATCGTGGTGTCACG
CTCGTCGTTTGGTATGGCTTCATTCAGCTCCGGTTCCCAACGATCAAGGCGAGTTACATGATCCCCCATG
TTGTGCAAAAAAGCGGTTAGCTCCTTCGGTCCTCCGATCGTTGTCAGAAGTAAGTTGGCCGCAGTGTTAT
CACTCATGGTTATGGCAGCACTGCATAATTCTCTTACTGTCATGCCATCCGTAAGATGCTTTTCTGTGAC
TGGTGAGTACTCAACCAAGTCATTCTGAGAATAGTGTATGCGGCGACCGAGTTGCTCTTGCCCGGCGTCA
ACACGGGATAATACCGCGCCACATAGCAGAACTTTAAAAGTGCTCATCATTGGAAAACGTTCTTCGGGGC
GAAAACTCTCAAGGATCTTACCGCTGTTGAGATCCAGTTCGATGTAACCCACTCGTGCACCCAACTGATC
TTCAGCATCTTTTACTTTCACCAGCGTTTCTGGGTGAGCAAAAACAGGAAGGCAAAATGCCGCAAAAAAG
GGAATAAGGGCGACACGGAAATGTTGAATACTCATACTCTTCCTTTTTCAATATTATTGAAGCATTTATC
AGGGTTATTGTCTCATGAGCGGATACATATTTGAATGTATTTAGAAAAATAAACAAATAGGGGTTCCGCG
CACATTTCCCCGAAAAGTGCCACCTGACGTCTAAGAAACCATTATTATCATGACATTAACCTATAAAAAT
AGGCGTATCACGAGGCCCTTTCGT
Features (pLannotate 1.2.2; 11 found; start..end, strand, type, name):
     56..2568    +  promoter       Ac5 promoter: Drosophila melanogaster actin 5C promoter
   2589..2654    +  CDS            N (fragment): REGN_LAMBD - Experimental evidence at protein level: Swiss-Prot protein existence level 1. Plays a role as a transcriptional antitermination factor that allows the virus to initiate its lytic phase. Activates expression of the delayed viral early genes by modifying host RNA polymerase (RNAP) into a form that is resistant to termination signals. This antitermination function requires the host NusA protein which serves to stabilize the interaction between antitermination protein N and host RNA polymerase. From Escherichia phage lambda (Bacteriophage lambda).
   2682..2708    +  CDS            3xHA (fragment): three tandem HA epitope tags
   2709..6860    +  CDS            gw: GAWKY_DROME - Also known as GW182 From Drosophila melanogaster (Fruit fly).
   6899..6940    +  CDS            V5 tag: epitope tag from simian virus 5
   7040..7174    -  polyA_signal   SV40 poly(A) signal: SV40 polyadenylation signal
   7197..7281    -  CDS            large T antigen (fragment): large T antigen from SV40 (simian virus 40)
   7282..7752    +  CDS            TcR (fragment): tetracycline efflux protein; tet; confers resistance to tetracycline
   7796..8384    -  rep_origin     ori: high-copy-number ColE1/pMB1/pBR322/pUC origin of replication
   8555..9415    -  CDS            AmpR: β-lactamase; bla; confers resistance to ampicillin, carbenicillin, and related antibiotics
   9416..9520    -  promoter       AmpR promoter: bla
