[The description below was written by a language model from this plasmid's Addgene catalogue record and pLannotate feature annotations shown in this document.]
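Description:
pAc5.1B-lambdaN-HA-DmGW182-9xmut_G is an insect-cell expression plasmid of about 9.6 kb encoding a mutant form of the Drosophila melanogaster GW182 protein (gene gw). The catalogue lists the backbone as unknown, although the name and the annotated parts point to a pAc5.1-type vector. It is maintained in E. coli through a ColE1/pUC-family origin and selected with ampicillin via the β-lactamase gene and its own promoter. The record lists it as low copy, even though the annotation labels this origin family high copy. Short fragments of a tetracycline resistance gene and of SV40 large T antigen are also detected. These appear to be non-functional backbone remnants rather than working markers.

Expression is driven by the strong constitutive Drosophila actin 5C (Ac5) promoter and terminated by an SV40 polyadenylation signal. The open reading frame begins with a short fragment of the bacteriophage lambda N protein, followed by an HA epitope (annotated as a partial match to a 3xHA element) and then the GW182 coding sequence. The lambda N peptide is the RNA-binding portion commonly used to tether a fusion protein to reporter mRNAs carrying boxB hairpins, while HA allows detection or immunoprecipitation. A V5 tag sequence from the vector lies downstream of the insert, but the record does not show whether it is translated in frame with GW182.

The "9xmut" designation indicates nine mutations in GW182, but the record does not state which residues are changed. Given the stated purpose and the associated study on GW182 silencing domains in miRNA function, the plasmid fits tethering and silencing assays in Drosophila cultured cells, comparing the mutant's activity with that of the wild-type protein.
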