Addgene plasmid #146427: pAc5.1B-lambdaN-HA-DmGW182-9xmut_G
Purpose: Insect Expression of DmGW182-9xmut
Depositing lab: Elisa Izaurralde. Depositing organization: Max Planck Institute for Developmental Biology. Publication: A C-terminal silencing domain in GW182 is essential for miRNA function. Eulalio A, Helms S, Fritzsch C, Fauser M, Izaurralde E. RNA. 2009 Jun;15(6):1067-77. doi: 10.1261/rna.1605509. Epub 2009 Apr 21. PubMed 19383769.
Backbone
  Vector backbone: Unknown
  Vector type: Insect Expression
Growth in bacteria
  Bacterial resistance: Ampicillin, 100 μg/mL
  Growth temperature: 37°C
  Growth strain: DH5alpha
  Copy number: Low Copy
Gene/Insert
  Gene/Insert name: DmGW182-9xmut
  Species: D. melanogaster (fly)
  Entrez Gene: gw (a.k.a. Dmel_CG31992, CG11484, CG31992, CG9905, Dmel\CG31992, GQ182, GW, GW182, Gw, Gw182, anon-EST:Posey205, dGW182, gw182)
  Cloning method: Unknown
Terms and licenses: Academic/Nonprofit Terms; Industry Terms: Not Available to Industry
Depositor comments: Plasmids from this collection were made available to the research community and donated after the lab closed. Please note that the sequence provided by the depositing laboratory may be theoretical/predicted or based on Sanger sequencing results. There may be discrepancies between sequencing results obtained by Addgene and the depositor sequence. If an Addgene verified sequence is not available, please contact before placing your order to request that our lab fully sequence the plasmid.
How to cite: pAc5.1B-lambdaN-HA-DmGW182-9xmut_G was a gift from Elisa Izaurralde (Addgene plasmid # 146427 ; http://n2t.net/addgene:146427 ; RRID:Addgene_146427)
